Addgene plasmid #168275: DNM2 delta PRD
Purpose: Express PRD-deleted DNM2 mutant (aa 1-742) in pEGFP-N1 vector.
Depositing lab: Cheng-han Yu. Depositing organization: University of Hong Kong. Publication: Podosome formation promotes plasma membrane invagination and integrin-beta3 endocytosis on a viscous RGD-membrane. Cao F, Zhou Y, Liu X, Yu CH. Commun Biol. 2020 Mar 13;3(1):117. doi: 10.1038/s42003-020-0843-2. PubMed 32170110.
Backbone
  Vector backbone: pEGFP-N1
  Backbone size w/o insert (bp): 4722
  Vector type: Mammalian Expression
  Selectable markers: Neomycin (select with G418)
Growth in bacteria
  Bacterial resistance: Kanamycin, 50 μg/mL
  Growth temperature: 37°C
  Growth strain: DH5alpha
  Copy number: Unknown
Gene/Insert
  Gene/Insert name: DNM2 (alt name: dynamin 2)
  Species: H. sapiens (human)
  Insert size (bp): 2226
  Mutation: aa 1-742
  GenBank ID: BC054501.1
  Entrez Gene: DNM2 (a.k.a. CMT2M, CMTDI1, CMTDIB, DI-CMTB, DYN2, DYNII, LCCS5)
  Tag / fusion protein: GFP (C terminal on backbone)
Resource information
  A portion of this plasmid was derived from a plasmid made by: Wildtype DNM2 plasmid was from Addgene #27689.
Terms and licenses: Academic/Nonprofit Terms; Industry Terms: Not Available to Industry
How to cite: DNM2 delta PRD was a gift from Cheng-han Yu (Addgene plasmid # 168275 ; http://n2t.net/addgene:168275 ; RRID:Addgene_168275)
