[The description below was written by a language model from this plasmid's Addgene catalogue record and pLannotate feature annotations shown in this document.]
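Description:
DNM2 delta PRD is a mammalian expression plasmid built on the pEGFP-N1 backbone that encodes a truncated human dynamin 2 fused at its C terminus to EGFP. The insert, about 2.2 kb and derived from a wild-type DNM2 plasmid, covers amino acids 1–742 and so lacks the C-terminal proline-rich domain (PRD), the region through which dynamin generally engages SH3-domain partner proteins. The sequenced plasmid is roughly 6.9 kb. In it, the DNM2 fragment sits directly downstream of the human cytomegalovirus immediate early enhancer and promoter. It is followed by residual multiple cloning site sequence, which lies between it and the mammalian codon-optimized EGFP coding sequence. An SV40 polyadenylation signal terminates the transcript.

The rest of the plasmid is standard pEGFP-N1 architecture. A high-copy ColE1/pUC-type origin supports replication in E. coli, and an f1 origin is also present. A single Tn5 aminoglycoside phosphotransferase gene (NeoR/KanR) serves as the marker in both hosts. A bacterial bla-type promoter drives it for kanamycin selection, and the SV40 enhancer/early promoter drives it for G418 selection of mammalian cells, with an HSV TK polyadenylation signal downstream. The short annotated fragments of SV40 large T antigen, ble and bGH poly(A) appear to be backbone remnants or partial annotation matches rather than functional elements.

The construct allows fluorescent visualization of a PRD-deleted dynamin 2 mutant in transfected mammalian cells. The associated study concerns podosome formation, plasma membrane invagination and integrin-beta3 endocytosis, which suggests it was used to test how far the PRD is needed for dynamin 2 function in these processes.
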