Features (pLannotate 1.2.2; 15 found; start..end, strand, type, name):
     61..364     +  enhancer       CMV enhancer: human cytomegalovirus immediate early enhancer
    365..568     +  promoter       CMV promoter: human cytomegalovirus (CMV) immediate early promoter
    597..2822    +  CDS            DNM2 (fragment): DYN2_HUMAN - Also known as DYN2. Experimental evidence at protein level: Swiss-Prot protein existence level 1. Microtubule-associated force-producing protein involved in producing microtubule bundles and able to bind and hydrolyze GTP. Plays a role in the regulation of neuron morphology, axon growth and formation of neuronal growth cones (By similarity). Plays an important role in vesicular trafficking processes, in particular endocytosis (PubMed:33713620). Involved in cytokinesis (PubMed:12498685). Regulates maturation of apoptotic cell corpse-containing phagosomes by recruiting PIK3C3 to the
   2823..2875    +  misc_feature   MCS: multiple cloning site
   2889..3608    +  CDS            EGFP: the original enhanced GFP (Yang et al., 1996) mammalian codon-optimized
   3625..3708    +  CDS            large T antigen (fragment): large T antigen from SV40 (simian virus 40)
   3731..3852    +  polyA_signal   SV40 poly(A) signal: SV40 polyadenylation signal
   3886..4314    -  rep_origin     f1 ori (sequence partly withheld): f1 bacteriophage origin of replication; arrow indicates direction of (+) strand synthesis
   4341..4445    +  promoter       AmpR promoter: bla
   4447..4804    +  promoter       SV40 promoter: SV40 enhancer and early promoter
   4839..5633    +  CDS            NeoR/KanR: aminoglycoside phosphotransferase from Tn5; aph(3')-II (or nptII); confers resistance to neomycin, kanamycin, and G418 (Geneticin®)
   5654..5806    +  CDS            ble (fragment): BLE_KLEPN - Experimental evidence at protein level: Swiss-Prot protein existence level 1. Binding protein with a strong affinity to the bleomycin family of antibiotics. Binds to CL990; an antimitotic-antibiotic compound. From Klebsiella pneumoniae.
   5865..5912    +  polyA_signal   HSV TK poly(A) signal: herpes simplex virus thymidine kinase polyadenylation signal (Cole and Stacy, 1985)
   6003..6019    -  polyA_signal   bGH poly(A) signal (fragment): bovine growth hormone polyadenylation signal
   6241..6829    +  rep_origin     ori: high-copy-number ColE1/pMB1/pBR322/pUC origin of replication
>Addgene plasmid #168275 | DNM2 delta PRD | addgene full sequence | sequence record 331147 | Addgene NGS Result
TAGTTATTAATAGTAATCAATTACGGGGTCATTAGTTCATAGCCCATATATGGAGTTCCGCGTTACATAA
CTTACGGTAAATGGCCCGCCTGGCTGACCGCCCAACGACCCCCGCCCATTGACGTCAATAATGACGTATG
TTCCCATAGTAACGCCAATAGGGACTTTCCATTGACGTCAATGGGTGGAGTATTTACGGTAAACTGCCCA
CTTGGCAGTACATCAAGTGTATCATATGCCAAGTACGCCCCCTATTGACGTCAATGACGGTAAATGGCCC
GCCTGGCATTATGCCCAGTACATGACCTTATGGGACTTTCCTACTTGGCAGTACATCTACGTATTAGTCA
TCGCTATTACCATGGTGATGCGGTTTTGGCAGTACATCAATGGGCGTGGATAGCGGTTTGACTCACGGGG
ATTTCCAAGTCTCCACCCCATTGACGTCAATGGGAGTTTGTTTTGGCACCAAAATCAACGGGACTTTCCA
AAATGTCGTAACAACTCCGCCCCATTGACGCAAATGGGCGGTAGGCGTGTACGGTGGGAGGTCTATATAA
GCAGAGCTGGTTTAGTGAACCGTCAGATCCGCTAGCATGGGCAACCGCGGGATGGAAGAGCTGATCCCGC
TGGTCAACAAACTGCAGGACGCCTTCAGCTCCATCGGCCAGAGCTGCCACCTGGACCTGCCGCAGATCGC
TGTAGTGGGCGGCCAGAGCGCCGGCAAGAGCTCGGTGCTGGAGAACTTCGTGGGCCGGGACTTCCTTCCC
CGCGGTTCAGGAATCGTCACCCGGCGGCCTCTCATTCTGCAGCTCATCTTCTCAAAAACAGAACATGCCG
AGTTTTTGCACTGCAAGTCCAAAAAGTTTACAGACTTTGATGAAGTCCGGCAGGAGATTGAAGCAGAGAC
CGACAGGGTCACGGGGACCAACAAAGGCATCTCCCCAGTGCCCATCAACCTTCGAGTCTACTCGCCACAC
GTGTTGAACTTGACCCTCATCGACCTCCCGGGTATCACCAAGGTGCCTGTGGGCGACCAGCCTCCAGACA
TCGAGTACCAGATCAAGGACATGATCCTGCAGTTCATCAGCCGGGAGAGCAGCCTCATTCTGGCTGTCAC
GCCCGCCAACATGGACCTGGCCAACTCCGACGCCCTCAAGCTGGCCAAGGAAGTCGATCCCCAAGGCCTA
CGGACCATCGGTGTCATCACCAAGCTTGACCTGATGGACGAGGGCACCGACGCCAGGGACGTCTTGGAGA
ACAAGTTGCTCCCGTTGAGAAGAGGCTACATTGGCGTGGTGAACCGCAGCCAGAAGGATATTGAGGGCAA
GAAGGACATCCGTGCAGCACTGGCAGCTGAGAGGAAGTTCTTCCTCTCCCACCCGGCCTACCGGCACATG
GCCGACCGCATGGGCACGCCACATCTGCAGAAGACGCTGAATCAGCAACTGACCAACCACATCCGGGAGT
CGCTGCCGGCCCTACGTAGCAAACTACAGAGCCAGCTGCTGTCCCTGGAGAAGGAGGTGGAGGAGTACAA
GAACTTTCGGCCCGACGACCCCACCCGCAAAACCAAAGCCCTGCTGCAGATGGTCCAGCAGTTTGGGGTG
GATTTTGAGAAGAGGATCGAGGGCTCAGGAGATCAGGTGGACACTCTGGAGCTCTCCGGGGGCGCCCGAA
TCAATCGCATCTTCCACGAGCGGTTCCCATTTGAGCTGGTGAAGATGGAGTTTGACGAGAAGGACTTACG
ACGGGAGATCAGCTATGCCATTAAGAACATCCATGGAGTCAGGACCGGGCTTTTCACCCCGGACTTGGCA
TTCGAGGCCATTGTGAAAAAGCAGGTCGTCAAGCTGAAAGAGCCCTGTCTGAAATGTGTCGACCTGGTTA
TCCAGGAGCTAATCAATACAGTTAGGCAGTGTACCAGTAAGCTCAGTTCCTACCCCCGGTTGCGAGAGGA
GACAGAGCGAATCGTCACCACTTACATCCGGGAACGGGAGGGGAGAACGAAGGACCAGATTCTTCTGCTG
ATCGACATTGAGCAGTCCTACATCAACACGAACCATGAGGACTTCATCGGGTTTGCCAATGCCCAGCAGA
GGAGCACGCAGCTGAACAAGAAGAGAGCCATCCCCAATCAGGTGATCCGCAGGGGCTGGCTGACCATCAA
CAACATCAGCCTGATGAAAGGCGGCTCCAAGGAGTACTGGTTTGTGCTGACTGCCGAGTCACTGTCCTGG
TACAAGGATGAGGAGGAGAAAGAGAAGAAGTACATGCTGCCTCTGGACAACCTCAAGATCCGTGATGTGG
AGAAGGGCTTCATGTCCAACAAGCACGTCTTCGCCATCTTCAACACGGAGCAGAGAAACGTCTACAAGGA
CCTGCGGCAGATCGAGCTGGCCTGTGACTCCCAGGAAGACGTGGACAGCTGGAAGGCCTCGTTCCTCCGA
GCTGGCGTCTACCCCGAGAAGGACCAGGCAGAAAACGAGGATGGGGCCCAGGAGAACACCTTCTCCATGG
ACCCCCAACTGGAGCGGCAGGTGGAGACCATTCGCAACCTGGTGGACTCATACGTGGCCATCATCAACAA
GTCCATCCGCGACCTCATGCCAAAGACCATCATGCACCTCATGATCAACAATACGAAGGCCTTCATCCAC
CACGAGCTGCTGGCCTACCTATACTCCTCGGCAGACCAGAGCAGCCTCATGGAGGAGTCGGCTGACCAGG
CACAGCGGCGGGACGACATGCTGCGCATGTACCATGCCCTCAAGGAGGCGCTCAACATCATCGGTGACAT
CAGCACCAGCACTGTGTCCACGCTCGAGCTCAAGCTTCGAATTCTGCAGTCGACGGTACCGCGGGCCCGG
GATCCACCGGTCGCCACCATGGTGAGCAAGGGCGAGGAGCTGTTCACCGGGGTGGTGCCCATCCTGGTCG
AGCTGGACGGCGACGTAAACGGCCACAAGTTCAGCGTGTCCGGCGAGGGCGAGGGCGATGCCACCTACGG
CAAGCTGACCCTGAAGTTCATCTGCACCACCGGCAAGCTGCCCGTGCCCTGGCCCACCCTCGTGACCACC
CTGACCTACGGCGTGCAGTGCTTCAGCCGCTACCCCGACCACATGAAGCAGCACGACTTCTTCAAGTCCG
CCATGCCCGAAGGCTACGTCCAGGAGCGCACCATCTTCTTCAAGGACGACGGCAACTACAAGACCCGCGC
CGAGGTGAAGTTCGAGGGCGACACCCTGGTGAACCGCATCGAGCTGAAGGGCATCGACTTCAAGGAGGAC
GGCAACATCCTGGGGCACAAGCTGGAGTACAACTACAACAGCCACAACGTCTATATCATGGCCGACAAGC
AGAAGAACGGCATCAAGGTGAACTTCAAGATCCGCCACAACATCGAGGACGGCAGCGTGCAGCTCGCCGA
CCACTACCAGCAGAACACCCCCATCGGCGACGGCCCCGTGCTGCTGCCCGACAACCACTACCTGAGCACC
CAGTCCGCCCTGAGCAAAGACCCCAACGAGAAGCGCGATCACATGGTCCTGCTGGAGTTCGTGACCGCCG
CCGGGATCACTCTCGGCATGGACGAGCTGTACAAGTAAAGCGGCCGCGACTCTAGATCATAATCAGCCAT
ACCACATTTGTAGAGGTTTTACTTGCTTTAAAAAACCTCCCACACCTCCCCCTGAACCTGAAACATAAAA
TGAATGCAATTGTTGTTGTTAACTTGTTTATTGCAGCTTATAATGGTTACAAATAAAGCAATAGCATCAC
AAATTTCACAAATAAAGCATTTTTTTCACTGCATTCTAGTTGTGGTTTGTCCAAACTCATCAATGTATCT
TAAGGCGTAAATTGTAAGCGTTAATATTTTGTTAAAATTCGCGTTAAATTTTTGTTAAATCAGCTCATTT
TTTAACCAATAGGCCGAAATCGGCAAAATCCCTTATAAATCAAAAGAATAGACCGAGATAGGGT
[37 nt withheld, positions 3985-4021]
AAAGAACGTGGACTCCAACGTCAAAGG
[49 nt withheld, positions 4049-4097]
T
[91 nt withheld, positions 4099-4189]
G
[124 nt withheld, positions 4191-4314]
CAGGTGGCACTTTTCGGGGAAATGTGCGCGGAACCCCTATTTGTTTATTTTTCTAAATACATTCAAATAT
GTATCCGCTCATGAGACAATAACCCTGATAAATGCTTCAATAATATTGAAAAAGGAAGAGTCCTGAGGCG
GAAAGAACCAGCTGTGGAATGTGTGTCAGTTAGGGTGTGGAAAGTCCCCAGGCTCCCCAGCAGGCAGAAG
TATGCAAAGCATGCATCTCAATTAGTCAGCAACCAGGTGTGGAAAGTCCCCAGGCTCCCCAGCAGGCAGA
AGTATGCAAAGCATGCATCTCAATTAGTCAGCAACCATAGTCCCGCCCCTAACTCCGCCCATCCCGCCCC
TAACTCCGCCCAGTTCCGCCCATTCTCCGCCCCATGGCTGACTAATTTTTTTTATTTATGCAGAGGCCGA
GGCCGCCTCGGCCTCTGAGCTATTCCAGAAGTAGTGAGGAGGCTTTTTTGGAGGCCTAGGCTTTTGCAAA
GATCGATCAAGAGACAGGATGAGGATCGTTTCGCATGATTGAACAAGATGGATTGCACGCAGGTTCTCCG
GCCGCTTGGGTGGAGAGGCTATTCGGCTATGACTGGGCACAACAGACAATCGGCTGCTCTGATGCCGCCG
TGTTCCGGCTGTCAGCGCAGGGGCGCCCGGTTCTTTTTGTCAAGACCGACCTGTCCGGTGCCCTGAATGA
ACTGCAAGACGAGGCAGCGCGGCTATCGTGGCTGGCCACGACGGGCGTTCCTTGCGCAGCTGTGCTCGAC
GTTGTCACTGAAGCGGGAAGGGACTGGCTGCTATTGGGCGAAGTGCCGGGGCAGGATCTCCTGTCATCTC
ACCTTGCTCCTGCCGAGAAAGTATCCATCATGGCTGATGCAATGCGGCGGCTGCATACGCTTGATCCGGC
TACCTGCCCATTCGACCACCAAGCGAAACATCGCATCGAGCGAGCACGTACTCGGATGGAAGCCGGTCTT
GTCGATCAGGATGATCTGGACGAAGAGCATCAGGGGCTCGCGCCAGCCGAACTGTTCGCCAGGCTCAAGG
CGAGCATGCCCGACGGCGAGGATCTCGTCGTGACCCATGGCGATGCCTGCTTGCCGAATATCATGGTGGA
AAATGGCCGCTTTTCTGGATTCATCGACTGTGGCCGGCTGGGTGTGGCGGACCGCTATCAGGACATAGCG
TTGGCTACCCGTGATATTGCTGAAGAGCTTGGCGGCGAATGGGCTGACCGCTTCCTCGTGCTTTACGGTA
TCGCCGCTCCCGATTCGCAGCGCATCGCCTTCTATCGCCTTCTTGACGAGTTCTTCTGAGCGGGACTCTG
GGGTTCGAAATGACCGACCAAGCGACGCCCAACCTGCCATCACGAGATTTCGATTCCACCGCCGCCTTCT
ATGAAAGGTTGGGCTTCGGAATCGTTTTCCGGGACGCCGGCTGGATGATCCTCCAGCGCGGGGATCTCAT
GCTGGAGTTCTTCGCCCACCCTAGGGGGAGGCTAACTGAAACACGGAAGGAGACAATACCGGAAGGAACC
CGCGCTATGACGGCAATAAAAAGACAGAATAAAACGCACGGTGTTGGGTCGTTTGTTCATAAACGCGGGG
TTCGGTCCCAGGGCTGGCACTCTGTCGATACCCCACCGAGACCCCATTGGGGCCAATACGCCCGCGTTTC
TTCCTTTTCCCCACCCCACCCCCCAAGTTCGGGTGAAGGCCCAGGGCTCGCAGCCAACGTCGGGGCGGCA
GGCCCTGCCATAGCCTCAGGTTACTCATATATACTTTAGATTGATTTAAAACTTCATTTTTAATTTAAAA
GGATCTAGGTGAAGATCCTTTTTGATAATCTCATGACCAAAATCCCTTAACGTGAGTTTTCGTTCCACTG
AGCGTCAGACCCCGTAGAAAAGATCAAAGGATCTTCTTGAGATCCTTTTTTTCTGCGCGTAATCTGCTGC
TTGCAAACAAAAAAACCACCGCTACCAGCGGTGGTTTGTTTGCCGGATCAAGAGCTACCAACTCTTTTTC
CGAAGGTAACTGGCTTCAGCAGAGCGCAGATACCAAATACTGTTCTTCTAGTGTAGCCGTAGTTAGGCCA
CCACTTCAAGAACTCTGTAGCACCGCCTACATACCTCGCTCTGCTAATCCTGTTACCAGTGGCTGCTGCC
AGTGGCGATAAGTCGTGTCTTACCGGGTTGGACTCAAGACGATAGTTACCGGATAAGGCGCAGCGGTCGG
GCTGAACGGGGGGTTCGTGCACACAGCCCAGCTTGGAGCGAACGACCTACACCGAACTGAGATACCTACA
GCGTGAGCTATGAGAAAGCGCCACGCTTCCCGAAGGGAGAAAGGCGGACAGGTATCCGGTAAGCGGCAGG
GTCGGAACAGGAGAGCGCACGAGGGAGCTTCCAGGGGGAAACGCCTGGTATCTTTATAGTCCTGTCGGGT
TTCGCCACCTCTGACTTGAGCGTCGATTTTTGTGATGCTCGTCAGGGGGGCGGAGCCTATGGAAAAACGC
CAGCAACGCGGCCTTTTTACGGTTCCTGGCCTTTTGCTGGCCTTTTGCTCACATGTTCTTTCCTGCGTTA
TCCCCTGATTCTGTGGATAACCGTATTACCGCCATGCAT
