>Addgene plasmid #168275 | DNM2 delta PRD | depositor partial sequence | sequence record 326266 | CMV-F
GGGGGGAACAATAGCAGAGCTGGTTTAGTGACCGTCAGATCCGCTAGCATGGGCAACCGCGGGATGGAAG
AGCTGATCCCGCTGGTCAACAAACTGCAGGACGCCTTCAGCTCCATCGGCCAGAGCTGCCACCTGGACCT
GCCGCAGATCGCTGTAGTGGGCGGCCAGAGCGCCGGCAAGAGCTCGGTGCTGGAGAACTTCGTGGGCCGG
GACTTCCTTCCCCGCGGTTCAGGAATCGTCACCCGGCGGCCTCTCATTCTGCAGCTCATCTTCTCAAAAA
CAGAACATGCCGAGTTTTTGCACTGCAAGTCCAAAAAGTTTACAGACTTTGATGAAGTCCGGCAGGAGAT
TGAAGCAGAGACCGACAGGGTCACGGGGACCAACAAAGGCATCTCCCCAGTGCCCATCAACCTTCGAGTC
TACTCGCCACACGTGTTGAACTTGACCCTCATCGACCTCCCGGGTATCACCAAGGTGCCTGTGGGCGACC
AGCCTCCAGACATCGAGTACCAGATCAAGGACATGATCCTGCAGTTCATCAGCCGGGAGAGCAGCCTCAT
TCTGGCTGTCACGCCCGCCAACATGGACCTGGCCAACTCCGACGCCCTCAAGCTGGCCAAGGAAGTCGAT
CCCCAAGGCCTACGGACCATCGGTGTCATCACCAAGCTTGACCTGATGGACGAGGGCACCGACGCCAGGG
ACGTCTTGGAGAACAAGTTGCTCCCGTTGAGAAGAGGCTACATTGGCGTGGTGAACCGCAGCCAGAAGGA
TATTGAGGGCAAGAAGGACATCCGTGCAGCACTGGCAGCTGAGAGGAAGTTCTTCCTCTCCCACCCGGCC
TACCGGCACATGGCCGACCGCATGGGCACGCCACATCTGCAGAAGACGCTGAATCAGCAACTGACCAACC
ACATCCGGGAGTCGCTGCCGGCCCTACGTAGCAAACTACAGAGCCAGCTGCTGTCCCTGGAGAACGAGGT
GGAGGAGTACAGACTTTCGGCCCGACGACCCCACCCCGCAAACCAAAGCCCTGCTGCAGATGGTCCAGCA
GTTTGGGGTGGATTTGAGAGAGATCGAGGGCTCAGGAGATCAGTGGACACTCTGACTCCCCGGGGCGCCC
GATCATCGCATCTTCACGACGTTCCATTTGGACTGGTGGATGGAATGACAGAAAGACCTACGACGGGATC
GCTTGCCATAGAACTCATGGATCGACGGCTTACCTGAACTTGGCATCAGGCCATTGGAAAACAGGTC
