>Addgene plasmid #168275 | DNM2 delta PRD | depositor partial sequence | sequence record 326267 | gatgaggagg agaaagagaa
GCATACCTCCTCTGGAACCTCAGATCCGTGATGTGGAGAAGGGCTTCATGTCCAACAAGCACGTCTTCGC
CATCTTCAACACGGAGCAGAGAAACGTCTACAAGGACCTGCGGCAGATCGAGCTGGCCTGTGACTCCCAG
GAAGACGTGGACAGCTGGAAGGCCTCGTTCCTCCGAGCTGGCGTCTACCCCGAGAAGGACCAGGCAGAAA
ACGAGGATGGGGCCCAGGAGAACACCTTCTCCATGGACCCCCAACTGGAGCGGCAGGTGGAGACCATTCG
CAACCTGGTGGACTCATACGTGGCCATCATCAACAAGTCCATCCGCGACCTCATGCCAAAGACCATCATG
CACCTCATGATCAACAATACGAAGGCCTTCATCCACCACGAGCTGCTGGCCTACCTATACTCCTCGGCAG
ACCAGAGCAGCCTCATGGAGGAGTCGGCTGACCAGGCACAGCGGCGGGACGACATGCTGCGCATGTACCA
TGCCCTCAAGGAGGCGCTCAACATCATCGGTGACATCAGCACCAGCACTGTGTCCACGCTCGAGCTCAAG
CTTCGAATTCTGCAGTCGACGGTACCGCGGGCCCGGGATCCACCGGTCGCCACCATGGTGAGCAAGGGCG
AGGAGCTGTTCACCGGGGTGGTGCCCATCCTGGTCGAGCTGGACGGCGACGTAAACGGCCACAAGTTCAG
CGTGTCCGGCGAGGGCGAGGGCGATGCCACCTACGGCAAGCTGACCCTGAAGTTCATCTGCACCACCGGC
AAGCTGCCCGTGCCCTGGCCCACCCTCGTGACCACCCTGACCTACGGCGTGCAGTGCTTCAGCCGCTACC
CCGACCACATGAAGCAGCACGACTTCTTCAAGTCCGCCATGCCCGAAAGCTACGTCCAGGAGCGCACCAT
CTTCTTCAAGGACGACGGCAACTACAAGACCCGCGCCGAGGTGAAGTTCGAGGGCGACACCCTGGTGAAC
CGCATCGAGCTGAAGGGCATCGACTTCAAGGAGGACGGCAACATCCTGGGGCACAAGCTGGAGTACACTA
CACAGCCACAACGTCTATATCATGGAGACAGCAGAGACGGCATCAGTGACTTCAGATCGCACACATCGAG
ACGCAGCGTGCAGCTCGCGACACTACAGCAGACACCCCTCATCGGCGACGACCGTGCCTGCCTGCCCGAC
ACCCTACTGACACAGTTCGACTTGACCAGACCCACGAAAGCGCGAATCACATGGTCCCTGCTCTTGGGAT
